Addgene plasmid #206810: pJethlpAmKate2Cm
Purpose: Template for hlpA-mkate2 amplification associated with chloramphenicol resistance gene
Depositing lab: Virginie Libante. Depositing organization: Universite de Lorraine. Publication: A modular genetic toolbox for precise gene regulation and multi-color imaging in streptococci. Mignolet J, Schmid A, Staub J, van der Meer JR, Veening JW, Libante V. Microlife. 2026 Feb 26;7:uqag006. doi: 10.1093/femsml/uqag006. eCollection 2026. PubMed 41834799.
Backbone
  Vector backbone: ClonepJetPCR
  Backbone manufacturer: Thermo Scientific
  Backbone size w/o insert (bp): 2715
  Vector type: Synthetic Biology
  Selectable markers: Chloramphenicol
Growth in bacteria
  Bacterial resistance: Ampicillin, 100 μg/mL
  Growth temperature: 37°C
  Growth strain: DH5alpha
  Copy number: High Copy
Gene/Insert
  Gene/Insert name: hlpA
  Species: Streptococcus pneumoniae
  Insert size (bp): 2203
  Tag / fusion protein: mKate2 (C terminal on insert)
  Cloning method: Ligation Independent Cloning
  Sequencing primers: 5′ T7 promoter; 3′ M13-R(-46)
Resource information
  A portion of this plasmid was derived from a plasmid made by: Jan-Willem Veening Département de microbiologie fondamentale (DMF), Université de Lausanne
Terms and licenses: Academic/Nonprofit Terms; Industry Terms: Not Available to Industry
Depositor comments: chloramphenicol O-acetyltransferase gene under its own promoter is placed downstream of hlpA-mkate2 gene ; Please visit https://doi.org/10.1101/2025.05.10.653270 for bioRxiv preprint.
How to cite: pJethlpAmKate2Cm was a gift from Virginie Libante (Addgene plasmid # 206810 ; http://n2t.net/addgene:206810 ; RRID:Addgene_206810)
