[The description below was written by a language model from this plasmid's Addgene catalogue record and pLannotate feature annotations shown in this document.]
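Description:
pJethlpAmKate2Cm is a high-copy E. coli cloning plasmid built on the Thermo Scientific CloneJET PCR cloning backbone (pJET-type) and catalogued as a synthetic biology vector. It replicates from a ColE1/pUC-type origin and is selected with ampicillin through the bla gene and its native promoter. Remnants of the backbone's positive-selection system are visible in the feature table: a fragment of the eco47IR lethal restriction endonuclease gene driven by a lac UV5 promoter with a CAP binding site. This gene is disrupted when an insert is cloned, so only recombinant plasmids yield colonies. A T7 promoter lies just upstream of the insert and also serves as a sequencing primer site.

The roughly 2.2 kb insert carries hlpA, recorded as coming from Streptococcus pneumoniae, which encodes the histone-like DNA-binding protein HU. The automated annotation matched it to the Streptococcus mutans homologue, presumably reflecting sequence similarity rather than a different source. The gene is fused at its C terminus to mKate2, a rapidly maturing monomeric red fluorescent protein, so the fusion would be expected to label the bacterial nucleoid. Downstream sits a chloramphenicol acetyltransferase gene (cat, staphylococcal type) that the depositor states is expressed from its own promoter. The promoter driving hlpA-mKate2 in streptococci is not annotated or stated in the record.

The plasmid is not intended as an expression vector in itself. It serves as a PCR template for amplifying the hlpA-mKate2 cassette linked to the chloramphenicol marker. It belongs to a modular toolbox for gene regulation and multi-colour imaging in streptococci, where the marker would allow selection of cells that acquire the amplified fragment.
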