Features (pLannotate 1.2.2; 11 found; start..end, strand, type, name):
    305..323     +  promoter       T7 promoter: promoter for bacteriophage T7 RNA polymerase
    373..645     +  CDS            hup: DBH_STRMU - Also known as hlpA. Experimental evidence at protein level: Swiss-Prot protein existence level 1. Histone-like DNA-binding protein which is capable of wrapping DNA to stabilize it, and thus to prevent its denaturation under extreme environmental conditions. Seems also to act as a fortuitous virulence factor in delayed sequelae by binding to heparan sulfate-proteoglycans in the extracellular matrix of target organs and acting as a nidus for in situ immune complex formation. From Streptococcus mutans serotype c (strain ATCC 700610 / UA159).
    682..1371    +  CDS            mKate2: mKate2 is a basic (constitutively fluorescent) red fluorescent protein published in 2009, derived from Entacmaea quadricolor. It is reported to be a rapidly-maturing monomer with moderate acid sensitivity.
   1601..2248    +  CDS            cat: CAT3_STAAU - Experimental evidence at transcript level: Swiss-Prot protein existence level 2. This enzyme is an effector of chloramphenicol resistance in bacteria. From Staphylococcus aureus.
   2563..2697    -  CDS            eco47IR (fragment): T2E7_ECOLX - Protein predicted: Swiss-Prot protein existence level 4. Recognizes the double-stranded sequence GGWCC and cleaves after G-1. From Escherichia coli.
   2750..2780    -  promoter       lac UV5 promoter: E. coli lac promoter with an "up" mutation
   2795..2816    -  protein_bind   CAP binding site: CAP binding activates transcription in the presence of cAMP. E. coli catabolite activator protein
   2841..2924    -  CDS            lacI (fragment): lac repressor; lacI; The lac repressor binds to the lac operator to inhibit transcription in E. coli. This inhibition can be relieved by adding lactose or isopropyl-β-D-thiogalactopyranoside (IPTG).
   3107..3695    -  rep_origin     ori: high-copy-number ColE1/pMB1/pBR322/pUC origin of replication
   3866..4726    -  CDS            AmpR: β-lactamase; bla; confers resistance to ampicillin, carbenicillin, and related antibiotics
   4727..4831    -  promoter       AmpR promoter: bla
>Addgene plasmid #206810 | pJethlpAmKate2Cm | addgene full sequence | sequence record 415030 | Addgene NGS Result
GCCCCTGCAGCCGAATTATATTATTTTTGCCAAATAATTTTTAACAAAAGCTCTGAAGTCTTCTTCATTT
AAATTCTTAGATGATACTTCATCTGGAAAATTGTCCCAATTAGTAGCATCACGCTGTGAGTAAGTTCTAA
ACCATTTTTTTATTGTTGTATTATCTCTAATCTTACTACTCGATGAGTTTTCGGTATTATCTCTATTTTT
AACTTGGAGCAGGTTCCATTCATTGTTTTTTTCATCATAGTGAATAAAATCAACTGCTTTAACACTTGTG
CCTGAACACCATATCCATCCGGCGTAATACGACTCACTATAGGGAGAGCGGCCGCCAGATCTTCCGGATG
GCTCGAGTTTTTCAGCAAGATCATGGCAAACAAACAAGATTTGATCGCTAAAGTAGCAGAAGCTACAGAA
TTGACTAAGAAAGACTCAGCAGCAGCAGTTGAAGCTGTATTTGCAGCAGTAGCTGACTATCTTGCAGCTG
GTGAAAAAGTTCAATTGATCGGTTTTGGTAACTTTGAAGTTCGTGAGCGTGCAGAACGTAAAGGTCGCAA
CCCACAAACTGGTAAAGAAATGACAATTGCAGCTTCTAAAGTACCAGCATTCAAAGCTGGTAAAGCTCTT
AAAGACGCTGTTAAAGGATCCGGATCTGGTGGAGAAGCTGCAGCTAAAGGATCAGAACTTATCAAGGAAA
ATATGCACATGAAATTGTACATGGAAGGAACAGTAAATAATCACCACTTTAAATGTACCTCAGAAGGAGA
AGGAAAACCATATGAAGGTACTCAAACCATGCGTATTAAGGCCGTTGAAGGTGGACCATTGCCTTTTGCC
TTTGATATTCTTGCTACATCTTTTATGTACGGATCAAAGACTTTTATCAATCATACCCAAGGTATCCCAG
ATTTCTTTAAACAGTCATTTCCTGAAGGATTTACATGGGAACGTGTCACAACTTATGAAGATGGTGGAGT
ATTGACAGCAACTCAAGATACATCTTTGCAAGATGGTTGTCTTATCTACAATGTAAAGATCCGTGGAGTT
AATTTTCCAAGTAATGGTCCTGTTATGCAGAAAAAGACCCTTGGATGGGAAGCATCTACCGAAACATTAT
ATCCTGCCGATGGTGGATTGGAAGGTCGTGCTGATATGGCATTGAAACTTGTCGGTGGAGGTCACCTTAT
CTGTAATTTGAAGACCACATACCGTTCTAAAAAGCCAGCTAAGAATCTTAAGATGCCTGGTGTTTACTAC
GTCGATCGTCGTTTAGAACGTATCAAAGAAGCAGATAAGGAAACTTATGTTGAACAGCACGAAGTAGCCG
TCGCACGTTATTGTGATTTGCCTAGTAAATTGGGACACCGTTAATAAGAATTCCGTATTGGTGGAATAAC
ACGAATTAATAAAGGATATATTTGTAGTAGCAAGTGTATTTGTTTTATATTCTATGACCCTATTTGATTT
ACATGATTCTATATGGTATAATGGACTTGCTTATAAATATAGATGCTTGGATAGCAGGAGGTTGCAAGAT
GATGATGGCAGTTAAATTAGCCTTCTAAAATTAAATAATAAAATTTTAGGAGGCTAATTTATGAAATTTA
ATTTGATAGATATAGAGGATTGGAATAGAAAGCCATACTTTGAGCATTATTTAAATGCGGTAAGGTGCAC
TTACAGTATGACTGCAAATTTAGAGATAACTAGTTTACTGCGTGAAATTAAACTTAAGGGCCTGAAACTG
TACCCTACGCTTATTTATATCATCACAACTGTAGTTAATCGTCACAAGGAGTTCCGCACCAGTTTTGATC
AAAACGGTAAGTTAGGATACTGGGATAGTATGAACCCAAGTTATACTATCTTTCATAAGGATAACGAAAC
TTTTTCAAGTATTTGGACAGAGTATGACGAGAACTTCCCACGTTTCTACTATAATTACCTTGAGGATATC
AGAAACTATAGCGACGTTATGAATTTCATGCCTAAGGCAGGTCAACCTGCTAACACAATTAATGTGTCCA
GCATTCCTTGGGTGAATTTTACCGGATTCAACTTGAATATATATAATGATGCAACATATCTAATCCCTAT
TTTTACTATGGGTAAGTATTTTCAGCAGGATAATAAAATTTTATTACCTATGTCTGTACAGGTGCATCAT
GCGGTTTGCGACGGTTACCATACCAGCAGATTTTTTAATGAGGTACAGGAATTAGTCTCAAATTTTGAGA
CATGGTTAGGAGAAAAATAATATTAAAATGCTTGTGCTCGGGAGTTATAAACAAAGATCGAAAATATTGT
TAAGATCGTGAGGAAGCAAAGCGACCGAAGAAGTATATGTTCCATCTATGCAAGGACTTCCCGAGAAGGC
GAGTGACAGCGAAGACCGATTGGAAGGAGTCTGAGCTAAGTGGAGTAATATATTCATTCATTATAGAACC
ATCATTTCAAAGGATTAGAGAAATCTAATCCTTTTTCTAGGTATTTTTATCCTAAGAATTTAATATGACA
ATCACGAGTTTAATTTTTATTTGGGTGCTATTTATCCTAAGCAGAGCAAGCTTCAGGAAACTGAGACAGG
AATTTTATTAAAAATTTAAATTTTGAAGAAAGTTCAGGGTTAATAGCATCCATTTTTTGCTTTGCAAGTT
CCTCAGCATTCTTAACAAAAGACGTCTCTTTTGACATGTTTAAAGTTTAAACCTCCTGTGTGAAATTATT
ATCCGCTCATAATTCCACACATTATACGAGCCGGAAGCATAAAGTGTAAAGCCTGGGGTGCCTAATGAGT
GAGCTAACTCACATTAATTGCGTTGCGCTCACTGCCAATTGCTTTCCAGTCGGGAAACCTGTCGTGCCAG
CTGCATTAATGAATCGGCCAACGCGCGGGGAGAGGCGGTTTGCGTATTGGGCGCTCTTCCGCTTCCTCGC
TCACTGACTCGCTGCGCTCGGTCGTTCGGCTGCGGCGAGCGGTATCAGCTCACTCAAAGGCGGTAATACG
GTTATCCACAGAATCAGGGGATAACGCAGGAAAGAACATGTGAGCAAAAGGCCAGCAAAAGGCCAGGAAC
CGTAAAAAGGCCGCGTTGCTGGCGTTTTTCCATAGGCTCCGCCCCCCTGACGAGCATCACAAAAATCGAC
GCTCAAGTCAGAGGTGGCGAAACCCGACAGGACTATAAAGATACCAGGCGTTTCCCCCTGGAAGCTCCCT
CGTGCGCTCTCCTGTTCCGACCCTGCCGCTTACCGGATACCTGTCCGCCTTTCTCCCTTCGGGAAGCGTG
GCGCTTTCTCATAGCTCACGCTGTAGGTATCTCAGTTCGGTGTAGGTCGTTCGCTCCAAGCTGGGCTGTG
TGCACGAACCCCCCGTTCAGCCCGACCGCTGCGCCTTATCCGGTAACTATCGTCTTGAGTCCAACCCGGT
AAGACACGACTTATCGCCACTGGCAGCAGCCACTGGTAACAGGATTAGCAGAGCGAGGTATGTAGGCGGT
GCTACAGAGTTCTTGAAGTGGTGGCCTAACTACGGCTACACTAGAAGAACAGTATTTGGTATCTGCGCTC
TGCTGAAGCCAGTTACCTTCGGAAAAAGAGTTGGTAGCTCTTGATCCGGCAAACAAACCACCGCTGGTAG
CGGTGGTTTTTTTGTTTGCAAGCAGCAGATTACGCGCAGAAAAAAAGGATCTCAAGAAGATCCTTTGATC
TTTTCTACGGGGTCTGACGCTCAGTGGAACGAAAACTCACGTTAAGGGATTTTGGTCATGAGATTATCAA
AAAGGATCTTCACCTAGATCCTTTTAAATTAAAAATGAAGTTTTAAATCAATCTAAAGTATATATGAGTA
AACTTGGTCTGACAGTTACCAATGCTTAATCAGTGAGGCACCTATCTCAGCGATCTGTCTATTTCGTTCA
TCCATAGTTGCCTGACTCCCCGTCGTGTAGATAACTACGATACGGGAGGGCTTACCATCTGGCCCCAGTG
CTGCAATGATACCGCGAGACCCACGCTCACCGGCTCCAGATTTATCAGCAATAAACCAGCCAGCCGGAAG
GGCCGAGCGCAGAAGTGGTCCTGCAACTTTATCCGCCTCCATCCAGTCTATTAATTGTTGCCGGGAAGCT
AGAGTAAGTAGTTCGCCAGTTAATAGTTTGCGCAACGTTGTTGCCATTGCTACAGGCATCGTGGTGTCAC
GCTCGTCGTTTGGTATGGCTTCATTCAGCTCCGGTTCCCAACGATCAAGGCGAGTTACATGATCCCCCAT
GTTGTGCAAAAAAGCGGTTAGCTCCTTCGGTCCTCCGATCGTTGTCAGAAGTAAGTTGGCCGCAGTGTTA
TCACTCATGGTTATGGCAGCACTGCATAATTCTCTTACTGTCATGCCATCCGTAAGATGCTTTTCTGTGA
CTGGTGAGTACTCAACCAAGTCATTCTGAGAATAGTGTATGCGGCGACCGAGTTGCTCTTGCCCGGCGTC
AATACGGGATAATACCGCGCCACATAGCAGAACTTTAAAAGTGCTCATCATTGGAAAACGTTCTTCGGGG
CGAAAACTCTCAAGGATCTTACCGCTGTTGAGATCCAGTTCGATGTAACCCACTCGTGCACCCAACTGAT
CTTCAGCATCTTTTACTTTCACCAGCGTTTCTGGGTGAGCAAAAACAGGAAGGCAAAATGCCGCAAAAAA
GGGAATAAGGGCGACACGGAAATGTTGAATACTCATACTCTTCCTTTTTCAATATTATTGAAGCATTTAT
CAGGGTTATTGTCTCATGAGCGGATACATATTTGAATGTATTTAGAAAAATAAACAAATAGGGGTTCCGC
GCACATTTCCCCGAAAAGTGCCACCTGACGTCTAAGAAACCATTATTATCATGACATTAACCTATAAAAA
TAGGCGTATCACGAGGCC
